Addgene plasmid #47895: pRK5-myc-Miro1 Δ593-618
Purpose: Expresses myc tagged Miro1 lacking transmembrane domain
Depositing lab: Pontus Aspenström. Depositing organization: Karolinska Institutet. Publication: The atypical Rho GTPases Miro-1 and Miro-2 have essential roles in mitochondrial trafficking. Fransson S, Ruusala A, Aspenstrom P. Biochem Biophys Res Commun. 2006 Jun 2;344(2):500-10. Epub 2006 Apr 3. 10.1016/j.bbrc.2006.03.163 PubMed 16630562.
Backbone
  Vector backbone: pRK5-myc
  Backbone manufacturer: Dr. Alan Hall, MRC-LMCB
  Modifications to backbone: Myc inserted into EcoRI/PstI site (sites destroyed).
  Vector type: Mammalian Expression
Growth in bacteria
  Bacterial resistance: Ampicillin, 100 μg/mL
  Growth temperature: 37°C
  Growth strain: DH5alpha
  Copy number: Low Copy
Gene/Insert
  Gene/Insert name: Miro1 Δ593-618 (alt names: RHOT1; ras homolog family member T1; MIRO-1)
  Species: H. sapiens (human)
  Mutation: Δ593-618, lacks transmembrane domain
  GenBank ID: AJ517412
  Entrez Gene: RHOT1 (a.k.a. ARHT1, MIRO-1, MIRO1)
  Promoter: CMV
  Tag / fusion protein: myc (N terminal on backbone)
  Cloning method: Restriction Enzyme; 5′ cloning site BglII (destroyed during cloning); 3′ cloning site EcoRI (not destroyed)
  Sequencing primers: 5′ SP6; 3′ SV40pA-R
Terms and licenses: Academic/Nonprofit Terms; Industry Terms: Not Available to Industry
How to cite: pRK5-myc-Miro1 Δ593-618 was a gift from Pontus Aspenström (Addgene plasmid # 47895 ; http://n2t.net/addgene:47895 ; RRID:Addgene_47895)
