[The description below was written by a language model from this plasmid's Addgene catalogue record.]
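Description:
pRK5-myc-Miro1 Δ593-618 is a mammalian expression plasmid built on the pRK5-myc backbone, a derivative of pRK5 in which a myc epitope coding sequence was inserted between the EcoRI and PstI sites, destroying both. It is propagated in E. coli under ampicillin selection and is recorded as low copy. No feature table is provided, so the origin of replication and other backbone elements are not itemised. The listed sequencing primers indicate an SP6 promoter site upstream of the insert and an SV40 polyadenylation signal downstream.

The insert is human Miro1 (gene RHOT1, also called ARHT1 or MIRO-1), an atypical Rho family GTPase involved in mitochondrial trafficking. This version carries a deletion of residues 593–618, which removes the C-terminal transmembrane domain. Transcription is driven by the CMV promoter, a strong constitutive promoter in most mammalian cell lines, and the protein is produced with an N-terminal myc tag supplied by the backbone, allowing detection or immunoprecipitation with anti-myc antibodies. The fragment was cloned by restriction digestion, with the 5′ BglII junction destroyed and the 3′ EcoRI site retained.

Because the transmembrane segment is what anchors Miro1 in the membrane, this truncation is suited to use alongside full-length Miro1 constructs in transfected mammalian cells. Such comparisons test how membrane anchoring contributes to the protein's localisation and to its effects on mitochondrial distribution and transport. The record lists no selectable marker for mammalian cells, so none can be assumed.
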