>Addgene plasmid #47895 | pRK5-myc-Miro1 Δ593-618 | addgene partial sequence | sequence record 70703 | SV40pA-R 5'-GAAATTTGTGATGCTATTGC-3'
GGCCATGGCGGCCAAGCTTCTGCAGGAATTCAAACGTGGAGCTCTTGAGGTCAGCTTGTGTCACGTGCGG
ATACATGGCCATTGTTGTCAATTTAACAAAGATATCCTTACTGGGGGCATCAGCAGTATTGCAAGTGAAG
GCTTGTGGTGGAGGCATTTTGTGTTTCCTGCAGAAATCAGTAGGTGAAATACTGTATTCTTGTTTAACTT
CATGCAGGTCTGACTTTGCAGCTACGATTAAGCAAGGTATTCTGCTGTCCATAAAGTGTTGCTTAAAAAT
CCTGGCACAGTATTCAAAGGATTTGGGATTGCTGACATCATATACCAGGCATACAACATCACAAATGATT
TCAGCTTCAGTTAGAAATTCCGATTCTGAGATATCATGCAACAACAAGTATTTCTCTTGTCCATATACAT
AAACAGTGTTAATCGCATAGTAGGATTTATGATCTTCACGAATTTTCTTCTGCCTCATTAAGTTTCTTCC
AAGAAGAGCCTGAAGAACTCCACTTTTCCCACAGTTTTTCACTCCAATTACATTACATCTGAACACATTT
CTTTGAGTTTGTTTTTTCTGCAGGTCTATCTTTTTATCTCTTGTCACTGTAACAGCTGAAGCTTGAGACT
CTTGCTCAGTCAATATTGAATAGCCTAGATAGCCCAAATATTCCAGGCACCGCTGTACATCTAAATAAGT
CGTGAGCGTCCACTGGGAAA
