>Addgene plasmid #47895 | pRK5-myc-Miro1 Δ593-618 | addgene partial sequence | sequence record 70716 | Sp6 5'-ATTTAGGTGACACTATAG-3'
ACTGCACCTCGGTTCTATCGATTGAATTGGCCACCATGGAGCAGAAGCTGATCTCCGAGGAGGACCTGGG
ATCTATGAAGAAAGACGTGCGGATCCTGCTGGTGGGAGAACCTAGAGTTGGGAAGACATCACTGATTATG
TCTCTGGTCAGTGAAGAATTTCCAGAAGAGGTTCCTCCCCGGGCAGAAGAAATCACCATTCCAGCTGATG
TCACCCCAGAGAGAGTTCCAACACACATTGTAGATTACTCAGAAGCAGAACAGAGTGATGAACAACTTCA
TCAAGAAATATCTCAGGCTAATGTCATCTGTATAGTGTATGCCGTTAACAACAAGCATTCTATTGATAAG
GTAACAAGTCGATGGATTCCTCTCATAAATGAAAGAACAGACAAAGACAGCAGGCTGCCTTTAATATTGG
TTGGGAACAAATCTGATCTGGTGGAATATAGTAGTATGGAGACCATCCTTCCTATTATGAACCAGTATAC
AGAAATAGAAACCTGTGTGGAGTGTTCAGCGAAAAACCTGAAGAACATATCAGAGCTCTTTTATTACGCA
CAGAAAGCTGTTCTTCATCCTACAGGGCCCCTGTACTGCCCAGAGGAGAAGGAGATGAAACCAGCTTGTA
TAAAAGCCCTTACTCGTATATTTAAAATATCTGATCAAGATAATGATGGTACTCTCAATGATGCTGAACT
CAACTTCTTTCAGAGGATTTGTTTCAACACTCCATTAGCTCCTCAAGCTCTGGAGGATGTCAAGAATGTA
GTCAGAAAACATATAAGTGATGGTGTGGCTGACAGTGGGTTGACC
